LOCUS       Exported 4020 bp ds-DNA circular SYN 13-MAY-2021
DEFINITION  In situ hybridization and RNAi studies in planarians.
ACCESSION   .
VERSION     .
KEYWORDS    Ddo_IFB
SOURCE      synthetic DNA construct
  ORGANISM  synthetic DNA construct
REFERENCE   1 (bases 1 to 4020)
  AUTHORS   Accorsi A, Williams MM, Ross EJ, Robb SMC, Elliott SA, Tu KC,
            Sanchez Alvarado A
  TITLE     Hands-On Classroom Activities for Exploring Regeneration and Stem
            Cell Biology with Planarians
  JOURNAL   The American Biology Teacher 79(3):208-223. Mar 2017.
REFERENCE   2 (bases 1 to 4020)
  AUTHORS   .
  TITLE     Direct Submission
  JOURNAL   Exported May 13, 2021 from SnapGene Server 1.1.58
            http://www.snapgene.com
FEATURES             Location/Qualifiers
     source          1..4020
                     /organism="synthetic DNA construct"
                     /mol_type="other DNA"
     primer_bind     complement(25..42)
                     /label=L4440
                     /note="L4440 vector, forward primer"
     rep_origin      complement(196..784)
                     /direction=LEFT
                     /label=ori
                     /note="high-copy-number ColE1/pMB1/pBR322/pUC origin of
                     replication"
     primer_bind     complement(276..295)
                     /label=pBR322ori-F
                     /note="pBR322 origin, forward primer"
     CDS             complement(931..1740)
                     /codon_start=1
                     /gene="aph(3')-Ia"
                     /product="aminoglycoside phosphotransferase"
                     /label=KanR
                     /note="confers resistance to kanamycin in bacteria or G418
                     (Geneticin(R)) in eukaryotes"
                     /translation="MSHIQRETSRPRLNSNMDADLYGYKWARDNVGQSGATIYRLYGKP
                     DAPELFLKHGKGSVANDVTDEMVRLNWLTEFMPLPTIKHFIRTPDDAWLLTTAIPGKTA
                     FQVLEEYPDSGENIVDALAVFLRRLHSIPVCNCPFNSDRVFRLAQAQSRMNNGLVDASD
                     FDDERNGWPVEQVWKEMHKLLPFSPDSVVTHGDFSLDNLIFDEGKLIGCIDVGRVGIAD
                     RYQDLAILWNCLGEFSPSLQKRLFQKYGIDNPDMNKLQFHLMLDEFF"
     primer_bind     1654..1673
                     /label=Kan-R
                     /note="Kanamycin resistance gene, reverse primer"
     primer_bind     1732..1751
                     /label=pENTR-R
                     /note="pENTR vectors, reverse primer"
     primer_bind     1853..1869
                     /label=M13 rev
                     /note="common sequencing primer, one of multiple similar
                     variants"
     primer_bind     1853..1869
                     /label=M13 Reverse
                     /note="In lacZ gene. Also called M13-rev"
     promoter        1874..1892
                     /label=T7 promoter
                     /note="promoter for bacteriophage T7 RNA polymerase"
     promoter        1950..1968
                     /label=T7 promoter
                     /note="promoter for bacteriophage T7 RNA polymerase"
     primer_bind     complement(3450..3466)
                     /label=SK primer
                     /note="common sequencing primer, one of multiple similar
                     variants"
     primer_bind     complement(3450..3466)
                     /label=pBluescriptSK
                     /note="For pBluescript vector"
     promoter        complement(3524..3542)
                     /label=T7 promoter
                     /note="promoter for bacteriophage T7 RNA polymerase"
     terminator      3547..3594
                     /label=T7 terminator
                     /note="transcription terminator for bacteriophage T7 RNA
                     polymerase"
     primer_bind     complement(3601..3618)
                     /label=M13 Forward
                     /note="In lacZ gene. Also called M13-F20 or M13 (-21)
                     Forward"
     primer_bind     complement(3601..3617)
                     /label=M13 fwd
                     /note="common sequencing primer, one of multiple similar
                     variants"
     primer_bind     complement(3610..3632)
                     /label=M13/pUC Forward
                     /note="In lacZ gene"
     terminator      3681..3767
                     /gene="Escherichia coli rrnB"
                     /label=rrnB T1 terminator
                     /note="transcription terminator T1 from the E. coli rrnB
                     gene"
     terminator      3859..3886
                     /label=rrnB T2 terminator
                     /note="transcription terminator T2 from the E. coli rrnB
                     gene"
ORIGIN
        1 gcgtattggg cgctcttccg cttcctcgct cactgactcg ctgcgctcgg tcgttcggct
       61 gcggcgagcg gtatcagctc actcaaaggc ggtaatacgg ttatccacag aatcagggga
      121 taacgcagga aagaacatgt gagcaaaagg ccagcaaaag gccaggaacc gtaaaaaggc
      181 cgcgttgctg gcgtttttcc ataggctccg cccccctgac gagcatcaca aaaatcgacg
      241 ctcaagtcag aggtggcgaa acccgacagg actataaaga taccaggcgt ttccccctgg
      301 aagctccctc gtgcgctctc ctgttccgac cctgccgctt accggatacc tgtccgcctt
      361 tctcccttcg ggaagcgtgg cgctttctca tagctcacgc tgtaggtatc tcagttcggt
      421 gtaggtcgtt cgctccaagc tgggctgtgt gcacgaaccc cccgttcagc ccgaccgctg
      481 cgccttatcc ggtaactatc gtcttgagtc caacccggta agacacgact tatcgccact
      541 ggcagcagcc actggtaaca ggattagcag agcgaggtat gtaggcggtg ctacagagtt
      601 cttgaagtgg tggcctaact acggctacac tagaagaaca gtatttggta tctgcgctct
      661 gctgaagcca gttaccttcg gaaaaagagt tggtagctct tgatccggca aacaaaccac
      721 cgctggtagc ggtggttttt ttgtttgcaa gcagcagatt acgcgcagaa aaaaaggatc
      781 tcaagaagat cctttgatct tttctacggg gtctgacgct cagtggaacg acgcgtaact
      841 cacgttaagg gattttggtc atgagcttgc gccgtcccgt caagtcagcg taatgctctg
      901 ccagtgttac aaccaattaa ccaattctga ttagaaaaac tcatcgagca tcaaatgaaa
      961 ctgcaattta ttcatatcag gattatcaat accatatttt tgaaaaagcc gtttctgtaa
     1021 tgaaggagaa aactcaccga ggcagttcca taggatggca agatcctggt atcggtctgc
     1081 gattccgact cgtccaacat caatacaacc tattaatttc ccctcgtcaa aaataaggtt
     1141 atcaagtgag aaatcaccat gagtgacgac tgaatccggt gagaatggca aaagtttatg
     1201 catttctttc cagacttgtt caacaggcca gccattacgc tcgtcatcaa aatcactcgc
     1261 atcaaccaaa ccgttattca ttcgtgattg cgcctgagcg agacgaaata cgcgatcgct
     1321 gttaaaagga caattacaaa caggaatcga atgcaaccgg cgcaggaaca ctgccagcgc
     1381 atcaacaata ttttcacctg aatcaggata ttcttctaat acctggaatg ctgtttttcc
     1441 ggggatcgca gtggtgagta accatgcatc atcaggagta cggataaaat gcttgatggt
     1501 cggaagaggc ataaattccg tcagccagtt tagtctgacc atctcatctg taacatcatt
     1561 ggcaacgcta cctttgccat gtttcagaaa caactctggc gcatcgggct tcccatacaa
     1621 gcgatagatt gtcgcacctg attgcccgac attatcgcga gcccatttat acccatataa
     1681 atcagcatcc atgttggaat ttaatcgcgg cctcgacgtt tcccgttgaa tatggctcat
     1741 aacacccctt gtattactgt ttatgtaagc agacagtttt attgttcatg atgatatatt
     1801 tttatcttgt gcaatgtaac atcagagatt ttgagacacg ggccagagct gccaggaaac
     1861 agctatgacc atgtaatacg actcactata ggggatcctc aaaaaacccc tcaagacccg
     1921 tttagaggcc ccaaggggtt atgtggaagt aatacgactc actatagggc gaattgggta
     1981 ccgggcccgg ccaattctac ccgagcttca cttgatcctt gaggtttttg acccttcgcc
     2041 caaattttat agtatctgtt ttttcctgtt ggttctaata tcgttttcgc tggaatcaca
     2101 tattttataa cgattcttcc attatcagta tttctattta atacgtatcc agatacatct
     2161 tcttgctgtg aacctgtatt ctcaaggatt ataaattttc catctggaga acattcttgt
     2221 attgtcacat ttccttttgc agtcctctga aacgaagttt ttgcagacat ttctcctttc
     2281 acaacatttg taatctgtgt tttcgtcatt ggggatgtat gttgctgact aatcgtagat
     2341 ctggtcatat ggtcagtcaa atccatacta tgacctcctt gactgaattg agcatcttta
     2401 cggttcactc tgtattcttc tccttcaagc atcttcctat aggctgctat ttcaagttcc
     2461 aaacttaatt tggcatcgag taaaagttgt aattccaaaa caatattttc taattctgct
     2521 tgacgattca tcaattcctt tcttaaatga atcttctctg attcaaactc tctatgcttt
     2581 tcgtctattt ctcgtttaag catatctagc attcgttcaa gatcgttgtt tcttaactct
     2641 aattcaggta acctatttct catttctacc aattgttcct ttaatctcgc attttcttcc
     2701 cttaactgaa ctgtttcagc gctttctttt gtttgggtcg tacggaattc ttgaatttta
     2761 agagtgtatt gagcttccat ttccatttga agagtttcca tttttctatc atattcattt
     2821 tgaatatctc gtaaagcttg agccatttcg tttctccaga agtctttgct atccgaagca
     2881 tctttatata tcaatgatga taattctcgt atttctgatt caaagatttt cttcaaaaac
     2941 tcaatctgat ctagaagaga ttgaacttca ttttgagcag taatatgttc aagtgtttct
     3001 ttatcaagat ccttcttcag ttggtttatt tcttctttca gtctaaaaat ttctttattg
     3061 tctcgaactt tttcttcttc taatccagcc aatcttctgc gaagactcga aatttcgtgt
     3121 tcgtaatcgg aaagttgatt tgtcatttta tctattgttt ccttatcgga aatgtggagt
     3181 tgattcacat catttaattc tatttgagct tcttgaatca aatcctctat tgaattaatt
     3241 cgcatttcta attgcgcttt tgaagcttca gcttgatcca aagactttct gagtaacacc
     3301 atgtcattat catacagtgc tttgattctt gctgtctctt ttccccattg gtcttttaaa
     3361 tccattaact cctctgatag tcgtttattt tcatcctcca gatgtcgcac tttatcggga
     3421 tggtaatgcc gctagccatg gaaccggtgg atccactagt tctagagcgg ccgccaccgc
     3481 ggtggagctc gaattcatcg atgatatcag atctgccggt ctccctatag tgagtcgtat
     3541 tacttcctag cataacccct tggggcctct aaacgggtct tgaggggttt tttgcttaag
     3601 actggccgtc gttttacaac gtcgtgactg ggaaaacatc catgctagcg ttaacgcgag
     3661 agtagggaac tgccaggcat caaataaaac gaaaggctca gtcggaagac tgggcctttc
     3721 gttttatctg ttgtttgtcg gtgaacgctc tcctgagtag gacaaatccg ccgggagcgg
     3781 atttgaacgt tgtgaagcaa cggcccggag ggtggcgggc aggacgcccg ccataaactg
     3841 ccaggcatca aactaagcag aaggccatcc tgacggatgg cctttttgcg tttctacaaa
     3901 ctcttcctgg ctagcggtac gcgtattaat tgcgttgcgc tcactgcccg ctttccagtc
     3961 gggaaacctg tcgtgccagc tgcattaatg aatcggccaa cgcgcgggga gaggcggttt
//
