[The description below was written by a language model from this plasmid's Addgene catalogue record and the feature table of its GenBank file.]
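Description:
Ddo_IFB is a small bacterial plasmid built on the pPR-T4P backbone, a vector designed for making RNA probes and double-stranded RNA for planarian work. It carries a fragment of the IFB gene from the planarian Dugesia dorotocephala, inserted by ligation-independent cloning. The plasmid is propagated in E. coli through a high-copy ColE1/pUC-type origin of replication and selected with kanamycin through an aminoglycoside phosphotransferase (KanR) cassette. The held sequence record is 4020 bp against a stated empty backbone of 2636 bp. The insert itself is not annotated as a feature. It presumably occupies the unannotated region between the opposing promoters, and the record does not spell out what IFB stands for or which part of the transcript was cloned.

The functional core is an arrangement of bacteriophage T7 promoters flanking the cloning site. Two are oriented in the forward direction upstream of the insert, and one is in the reverse direction downstream, so they converge on it. A T7 terminator lies just beyond the reverse promoter, and the rrnB T1 and T2 terminators further along help insulate the rest of the plasmid from read-through. Convergent T7 transcription allows both strands of the insert to be produced, giving dsRNA for RNAi knockdown. Transcription of one strand alone can generate riboprobes for in situ hybridization. Common primer sites (M13 forward and reverse, SK, L4440) flank the cassette and allow sequencing or amplification of templates. The plasmid is intended for in situ hybridization and RNAi studies in planarians, and its source publication describes hands-on classroom activities exploring regeneration and stem cell biology.
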