Addgene plasmid #107638: Ddo_IFB
Purpose: In situ hybridization and RNAi studies in planarians
Depositing lab: Alejandro Sánchez. Depositing organization: Stowers Institute for Medical Research. Publication: Hands-On Classroom Activities for Exploring Regeneration and Stem Cell Biology with Planarians. Accorsi A, Williams MM, Ross EJ, Robb SMC, Elliott SA, Tu KC, Sanchez Alvarado A. The American Biology Teacher 79(3):208-223. Mar 2017. 10.1525/abt.2017.79.3.208.
Backbone
  Vector backbone: pPR-T4P
  Backbone size w/o insert (bp): 2636
  Vector type: RNAi ; In situ hybridization
Growth in bacteria
  Bacterial resistance: Kanamycin, 50 μg/mL
  Growth temperature: 37°C
  Growth strain: DH5alpha
  Copy number: Unknown
Gene/Insert
  Gene/Insert name: IFB
  Species: Dugesia dorotocephala
  Cloning method: Ligation Independent Cloning
Terms and licenses: Academic/Nonprofit Terms; Industry Terms: Not Available to Industry
How to cite: Ddo_IFB was a gift from Alejandro Sánchez (Addgene plasmid # 107638 ; http://n2t.net/addgene:107638 ; RRID:Addgene_107638)
